>Addgene plasmid #113639 | pR I-Ab beta Derp1-117 | addgene full sequence | sequence record 221159 | Addgene NGS Result
ATGATTACCGTTGCAGGACAGGATGTGGTGCCCGATGTGACTAGCTCTTTGCTGCAGGCCGTCCTATCCT
CTGGTTCCGATAAGAGACCCAGAACTCCGGCCCCCCACCGCCCACCGCCACCCCCATACATATGTGGTAC
GCAAGTAAGAGTGCCTGCGCATGCCCCATGTGCCCCACCAAGAGCTTTGCATCCCATACAAGTCCCCAAA
GTGGAGAACCGAACCAATTCTTCGCGGGCAGAACAAAAGCTTCTGCACACGTCTCCACTCGAATTTGGAG
CCGGCCGGCGTGTGCAAAAGAGGTGAATCGAACGAAAGACCCGTGTGTAAAGCCGCGTTTCCAAAATGTA
TAAAACCGAGAGCATCTGGCCAATGTGCATCAGTTGTGGTCAGCAGCAAAATCAAGTGAATCATCTCAGT
GCAACTAAAGGGGAATTCTTAGAGATGGCTCTGCAGATCCCCAGCCTCCTCCTCTCAGCTGCTGTGGTGG
TGCTGATGGTGCTGAGCAGCCCCGGGACTGAGGGCTGCCAAATTTACCCACCAAATGTAAACAAAATTGG
CGGGGGAGGTACTAGTGGCGGTGGAAGTGGAGGGTCTGAAAGGCATTTCGTGTACCAGTTCATGGGCGAG
TGCTACTTCACCAACGGGACGCAGCGCATACGATATGTGACCAGATACATCTACAACCGGGAGGAGTACG
TGCGCTACGACAGCGACGTGGGCGAGCACCGCGCGGTGACCGAGCTGGGGCGGCCAGACGCCGAGTACTG
GAACAGCCAGCCGGAGATCCTGGAGCGAACGCGGGCCGAGCTGGACACGGTGTGCAGACACAACTACGAG
GGGCCGGAGACCCACACCTCCCTGCGGCGGCTTGAACAGCCCAATGTCGTCATCTCCCTGTCCAGGACAG
AGGCCCTCAACCACCACAACACTCTGGTCTGCTCAGTGACAGATTTCTACCCAGCCAAGATCAAAGTGCG
CTGGTTCCGGAATGGCCAGGAGGAGACGGTGGGGGTCTCATCCACACAGCTTATTAGGAATGGGGACTGG
ACCTTCCAGGTCCTGGTCATGCTGGAGATGACCCCTCGGCGGGGAGAGGTCTACACCTGTCACGTGGAGC
ATCCCAGCCTGAAGAGCCCCATCACTGTGGAGTGGAGGGCACAGTCTGAGTCTGCCTGGAGCAAGGGAGG
TGGAGGATCCACTACAGCTCCATCAGCTCAGTTGAAAAAGAAATTGCAAGCACTGAAGAAAAAGAACGCT
CAGCTGAAGTGGAAACTTCAAGCCCTCAAGAAGAAACTCGCCCAGCATCATCATCATCATCATTGAGTCG
ACCTGCAGGCATGCAAGCTATTCGATGCACACTCACATTCTTCTCCTAATACGATAATAAAACTTTCCAT
GAAAAATATGGAAAAATATATGAAAATTGAGAAATCCAAAAAACTGATAAACGCTCTACTTAATTAAAAT
AGATAAATGGGAGCGGCAGGAATGGCGGAGCATGGCCAAGTTCCTCCGCCAATCAGTCGTAAAACAGAAG
TCGTGGAAAGCGGATAGAAAGAATGTTCGATTTGACGGGCAAGCATGTCTGCTATGTGGCGGATTGCGGA
GGAATTGCACTGGAGACCAGCAAGGTTCTCATGACCAAGAATATAGCGGTGAGTGAGCGGGAAGCTCGGT
TTCTGTCCAGATCGAACTCAAAACTTGTCCAGCCAGTCGCTGTCGAAACTAATTAAGTTAATGAGTTTTT
CATGTTAGTTTCGCGCTGAGCAACAATTAAGTTTATGTTTCAGTTCGGCTTAGATTTCGCTGAAGGACTT
GCCACTTTCAATCAATACTTTAGAACAAAATCAAAACTCATTCTAATAGCTTGGTGTTCATCTTTTTTTT
TAATGATAAGCATTTTGTCGTTTATACTTTTTATATTTCGATATTAAACCACCTATGAAGTCTATTTTAA
TCGCCAGATAAGCAATATATTGTGTAAATATTTGTATTCTTTATCAGGAAATTCAGGGAGACGGGGAAGT
TACTATCTACTAAAAGCCAAACAATTTCTTACAGTTTTACTCTCTCTACTCTAGAGTAGCTTGGCACTGG
CCGTCGTTTTACAACGTCGTGACTGGGAAAACCCTGGCGTTACCCAACTTAATCGCCTTGCAGCACATCC
CCCTTTCGCCAGCTGGCGTAATAGCGAAGAGGCCCGCACCGATCGCCCTTCCCAACAGTTGCGCAGCCTG
AATGGCGAATGGCGCCTGATGCGGTATTTTCTCCTTACGCATCTGTGCGGTATTTCACACCGCATATGGT
GCACTCTCAGTACAATCTGCTCTGATGCCGCATAGTTAAGCCAGCCCCGACACCCGCCAACACCCGCTGA
CGCGCCCTGACGGGCTTGTCTGCTCCCGGCATCCGCTTACAGACAAGCTGTGACCGTCTCCGGGAGCTGC
ATGTGTCAGAGGTTTTCACCGTCATCACCGAAACGCGCGAGACGAAAGGGCCTCGTGATACGCCTATTTT
TATAGGTTAATGTCATGATAATAATGGTTTCTTAGACGTCAGGTGGCACTTTTCGGGGAAATGTGCGCGG
AACCCCTATTTGTTTATTTTTCTAAATACATTCAAATATGTATCCGCTCATGAGACAATAACCCTGATAA
ATGCTTCAATAATATTGAAAAAGGAAGAGTATGAGTATTCAACATTTCCGTGTCGCCCTTATTCCCTTTT
TTGCGGCATTTTGCCTTCCTGTTTTTGCTCACCCAGAAACGCTGGTGAAAGTAAAAGATGCTGAAGATCA
GTTGGGTGCACGAGTGGGTTACATCGAACTGGATCTCAACAGCGGTAAGATCCTTGAGAGTTTTCGCCCC
GAAGAACGTTTTCCAATGATGAGCACTTTTAAAGTTCTGCTATGTGGCGCGGTATTATCCCGTATTGACG
CCGGGCAAGAGCAACTCGGTCGCCGCATACACTATTCTCAGAATGACTTGGTTGAGTACTCACCAGTCAC
AGAAAAGCATCTTACGGATGGCATGACAGTAAGAGAATTATGCAGTGCTGCCATAACCATGAGTGATAAC
ACTGCGGCCAACTTACTTCTGACAACGATCGGAGGACCGAAGGAGCTAACCGCTTTTTTGCACAACATGG
GGGATCATGTAACTCGCCTTGATCGTTGGGAACCGGAGCTGAATGAAGCCATACCAAACGACGAGCGTGA
CACCACGATGCCTGTAGCAATGGCAACAACGTTGCGCAAACTATTAACTGGCGAACTACTTACTCTAGCT
TCCCGGCAACAATTAATAGACTGGATGGAGGCGGATAAAGTTGCAGGACCACTTCTGCGCTCGGCCCTTC
CGGCTGGCTGGTTTATTGCTGATAAATCTGGAGCCGGTGAGCGTGGGTCTCGCGGTATCATTGCAGCACT
GGGGCCAGATGGTAAGCCCTCCCGTATCGTAGTTATCTACACGACGGGGAGTCAGGCAACTATGGATGAA
CGAAATAGACAGATCGCTGAGATAGGTGCCTCACTGATTAAGCATTGGTAACTGTCAGACCAAGTTTACT
CATATATACTTTAGATTGATTTAAAACTTCATTTTTAATTTAAAAGGATCTAGGTGAAGATCCTTTTTGA
TAATCTCATGACCAAAATCCCTTAACGTGAGTTTTCGTTCCACTGAGCGTCAGACCCCGTAGAAAAGATC
AAAGGATCTTCTTGAGATCCTTTTTTTCTGCGCGTAATCTGCTGCTTGCAAACAAAAAAACCACCGCTAC
CAGCGGTGGTTTGTTTGCCGGATCAAGAGCTACCAACTCTTTTTCCGAAGGTAACTGGCTTCAGCAGAGC
GCAGATACCAAATACTGTTCTTCTAGTGTAGCCGTAGTTAGGCCACCACTTCAAGAACTCTGTAGCACCG
CCTACATACCTCGCTCTGCTAATCCTGTTACCAGTGGCTGCTGCCAGTGGCGATAAGTCGTGTCTTACCG
GGTTGGACTCAAGACGATAGTTACCGGATAAGGCGCAGCGGTCGGGCTGAACGGGGGGTTCGTGCACACA
GCCCAGCTTGGAGCGAACGACCTACACCGAACTGAGATACCTACAGCGTGAGCTATGAGAAAGCGCCACG
CTTCCCGAAGGGAGAAAGGCGGACAGGTATCCGGTAAGCGGCAGGGTCGGAACAGGAGAGCGCACGAGGG
AGCTTCCAGGGGGAAACGCCTGGTATCTTTATAGTCCTGTCGGGTTTCGCCACCTCTGACTTGAGCGTCG
ATTTTTGTGATGCTCGTCAGGGGGGCGGAGCCTATGGAAAAACGCCAGCAACGCGGCCTTTTTACGGTTC
CTGGCCTTTTGCTGGCCTTTTGCTCACATGTTCTTTCCTGCGTTATCCCCTGATTCTGTGGATAACCGTA
TTACCGCCTTTGAGTGAGCTGATACCGCTCGCCGCAGCCGAACGACCGAGCGCAGCGAGTCAGTGAGCGA
GGAAGCGGAAGAGCGCCCAATACGCAAACCGCCTCTCCCCGCGCGTTGGCCGATTCATTAATGCAGCTGG
CACGACAGGTTTCCCGACTGGAAAGCGGGCAGTGAGCGCAACGCAATTAATGTGAGTTAGCTCACTCATT
AGGCACCCCAGGCTTTACACTTTATGCTTCCGGCTCGTATGTTGTGTGGAATTGTGAGCGGATAACAATT
TCACACAGGAAACAGCTATGAC
Features (pLannotate 1.2.2; 15 found; start..end, strand, type, name):
      9..431     +  promoter       MT promoter: Drosophila metallothionein promoter
    445..1185    +  CDS            H2-Ab1 (fragment): HB2A_MOUSE - Also known as H2-iabeta. Experimental evidence at protein level: Swiss-Prot protein existence level 1. From Mus musculus (Mouse).
   1305..1323    +  CDS            capTEV™ (fragment): composite tag for in vivo biotinylation, TEV protease cleavage, and 6xHis tagging
   1325..1349    +  misc_feature   MCS (fragment): pUC18/19 multiple cloning site
   1563..1658    +  CDS            Adhr: ADHR_DROYA - Also known as Adh-dup. Protein inferred from homology: Swiss-Prot protein existence level 3. From Drosophila yakuba (Fruit fly).
   2095..2249    +  CDS            lacZα (fragment): LacZα fragment of β-galactosidase; lacZ fragment
   2255..2354    -  misc_feature   bom (fragment): basis of mobility region from pBR322
   2456..2491    -  CDS            rop (fragment): Rop protein, which maintains plasmids at low copy number; rop
   2586..2690    +  promoter       AmpR promoter: bla
   2691..3551    +  CDS            AmpR: β-lactamase; bla; confers resistance to ampicillin, carbenicillin, and related antibiotics
   3722..4310    +  rep_origin     ori: high-copy-number ColE1/pMB1/pBR322/pUC origin of replication
   4493..4585    +  CDS            lacI (fragment): lac repressor; lacI; The lac repressor binds to the lac operator to inhibit transcription in E. coli. This inhibition can be relieved by adding lactose or isopropyl-β-D-thiogalactopyranoside (IPTG).
   4598..4619    +  protein_bind   CAP binding site: CAP binding activates transcription in the presence of cAMP. E. coli catabolite activator protein
   4634..4664    +  promoter       lac promoter: promoter for the E. coli lac operon
   4672..4688    +  protein_bind   lac operator: The lac repressor binds to the lac operator to inhibit transcription in E. coli. This inhibition can be relieved by adding lactose or isopropyl-β-D-thiogalactopyranoside (IPTG). lac repressor encoded by lacI
