[The description below was written by a language model from this plasmid's Addgene catalogue record and pLannotate feature annotations shown in this document.]
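Description:
pR I-Ab beta Derp1-117 is an insect cell expression plasmid built on the pRMHa-3 backbone, designed to produce a soluble, peptide-linked form of the mouse MHC class II I-Ab beta chain (H2-Ab1). It is propagated in E. coli as a high-copy plasmid through a ColE1/pUC-type origin and selected with ampicillin via the β-lactamase gene. The annotated lacZα, lac promoter/operator, lacI, rop and bom fragments are remnants of the pUC/pBR322-derived backbone rather than functional parts of the design. One backbone point mutation removes a second SpeI site so that the remaining site is unique for cloning. The record lists no selectable marker for insect cells.

Expression is driven by the Drosophila metallothionein promoter, which is induced with copper sulfate in Drosophila S2 cells. The insert, cloned between EcoRI and SalI, encodes the beta chain with its transmembrane and cytoplasmic domains removed. Residues 117-127 of the house dust mite allergen Der p 1 are placed just downstream of the signal peptide and joined to the beta chain N-terminus by a Gly-Ser linker, so the tethered peptide remains after signal peptide cleavage. At the C-terminus, a second Gly-Ser linker connects a Fos-Jun-type basic leucine zipper motif, followed by a 6xHis tag; the short "capTEV" annotation most likely reflects this His tag. A Drosophila Adh-region fragment lies downstream of the insert, although the record does not state its role.

Co-expression with the matching I-Ab alpha chain construct yields secreted peptide:MHCII complexes, which the associated publication uses to generate allergen-specific tetramers for a mouse model of airway inflammation. XmaI and SpeI sites flanking the peptide-coding segment allow other antigenic peptides to be swapped in.
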