Addgene plasmid #113639: pR I-Ab beta Derp1-117
Purpose: Insect cell expression vector for I-Ab beta chain fused to Der p 1 117-127 antigenic peptide
Depositing lab: James Moon. Depositing organization: Massachusetts General Hospital. Publication: Generation of Allergen-Specific Tetramers for a Murine Model of Airway Inflammation. Moon JJ, Pepper M. Methods Mol Biol. 2018;1799:165-181. doi: 10.1007/978-1-4939-7896-0_14. PubMed 29956152.
Backbone
  Vector backbone: pRMHa-3
  Backbone size w/o insert (bp): 3818
  Total vector size (bp): 4712
  Modifications to backbone: point mutation at 1706 to ablate second SpeI restriction site
  Vector type: Insect Expression
Growth in bacteria
  Bacterial resistance: Ampicillin, 100 μg/mL
  Growth temperature: 37°C
  Growth strain: DH5alpha
  Copy number: High Copy
Gene/Insert
  Gene/Insert name: I-Ab beta Derp1-117 (alt name: H-2 I-Ab beta)
  Species: M. musculus (mouse)
  Insert size (bp): 882
  Mutation: transmembrane and cytoplasmic domains truncated
  Entrez Gene: H2-Ab1 (a.k.a. AI845868, Abe, Abeta, H-2A, H-2Ab, H2-A, H2-Ab, H2-Ab_, I, I-A<, I-Ab, I-Abeta, IAb, Ia, Ia-2, Ia2, Rmc, Rmcs1)
  Promoter: Metallothionein
  Tag / fusion protein: fused to Der p 1 (117-127) peptide via Gly-Ser linker (inserted downstream of signal peptide) (N terminal on insert); fused to Fos-Jun basic leucine zipper motif via Gly-Ser linker (C terminal on insert); 6x His tag (C terminal on insert)
  Cloning method: Restriction Enzyme; 5′ cloning site EcoRI (not destroyed); 3′ cloning site SalI (not destroyed)
  Sequencing primers: 5′ TGTGCAAAAGAGGTGAATCG; 3′ CTGCCGCTCCCATTTATCTAT
Terms and licenses: Academic/Nonprofit Terms; Industry Terms: Not Available to Industry
Depositor comments: This construct, when co-expressed with the corresponding alpha chain construct in Drosophila S2 cells and induced with copper sulfate, results in secreted expression of soluble peptide:MHCII complexes. The antigenic peptide sequence (residues 117-127 of Der p 1 allergen) is encoded as a fusion to the N-terminus of I-Ab beta, connected via a Gly-Ser linker. This fusion is encoded just downstream of the signal peptide, which should be cleaved during post-translational processing. Alternative antigenic peptides can be cloned in place of Der p 1 117-127 by exploiting the XmaI and SpeI restriction sites flanking this sequence.
How to cite: pR I-Ab beta Derp1-117 was a gift from James Moon (Addgene plasmid # 113639 ; http://n2t.net/addgene:113639 ; RRID:Addgene_113639)
